Addgene plasmid #112327: pZNF324-donor
Purpose: CRISPR donor plasmid to tag human transcription factor ZNF324 with GFP
Depositing lab: Kevin White. Depositing organization: University of Chicago.
Backbone
  Vector backbone: pUC19
  Vector type: CRISPR
Growth in bacteria
  Bacterial resistance: Ampicillin, 100 μg/mL
  Growth temperature: 37°C
  Growth strain: DH5alpha
  Copy number: High Copy
Gene/Insert
  Gene/Insert name: ZNF324 homology arms flanking EGFP-IRES-Neo cassette
  Species: H. sapiens (human)
  Entrez Gene: ZNF324 (a.k.a. ZF5128, ZNF324A)
  Cloning method: Gibson Cloning
  Sequencing primers: 5′ M13pUC-fwd; 3′ M13pUC-rev
Terms and licenses: Academic/Nonprofit Terms; Industry Terms: Not Available to Industry
Depositor comments: Cloning source: K562. Use with plasmid pZNF324.1.0-gDNA.
How to cite: pZNF324-donor was a gift from Kevin White (Addgene plasmid # 112327 ; http://n2t.net/addgene:112327 ; RRID:Addgene_112327)
