[The description below was written by a language model from this plasmid's Addgene catalogue record and pLannotate feature annotations shown in this document.]
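Description:
pZNF324-donor is a CRISPR homology-directed repair donor plasmid built on the pUC19 backbone and intended to knock a GFP tag into the endogenous human ZNF324 transcription factor gene. It is propagated in E. coli as a high-copy plasmid through the ColE1/pUC origin and selected with ampicillin via the β-lactamase gene. The remaining backbone annotations (lac promoter and operator, CAP site, lacZα and MCS fragments) are pUC19 remnants flanking the Gibson-assembled insert.

The payload is an EGFP-IRES-Neo cassette flanked by ZNF324 homology arms, which the record says were cloned from K562 cells. In the feature table the upstream arm appears as human coding fragments matched to ZNF324 and, for one segment, to the closely related paralogue ZNF324B, a call that probably reflects sequence similarity rather than a second target. Between this arm and EGFP lie a short fragment annotated as part of a TEV-cleavage/His composite tag and an S-Tag, suggesting a linker with protease-cleavage and affinity elements ahead of the fluorescent protein. The position of the ZNF324 coding fragment just upstream of the tags is consistent with a C-terminal fusion, although the record does not state this. Downstream, an EMCV IRES drives translation of the Tn5 neomycin phosphotransferase from the same transcript. No mammalian promoter is annotated, so expression of both EGFP and the G418 resistance marker presumably depends on correct integration at the active locus. The downstream homology arm is not annotated, but would occupy the unannotated region after NeoR.

The donor is meant to be used with its companion guide RNA plasmid, pZNF324.1.0-gDNA, to generate tagged human cell lines. In these lines the endogenous factor can be followed or captured through GFP.
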