Features (pLannotate 1.2.2; 18 found; start..end, strand, type, name):
      1..21      +  misc_feature   MCS (fragment): pUC18/19 multiple cloning site
     58..74      -  protein_bind   lac operator: The lac repressor binds to the lac operator to inhibit transcription in E. coli. This inhibition can be relieved by adding lactose or isopropyl-β-D-thiogalactopyranoside (IPTG). lac repressor encoded by lacI
     82..112     -  promoter       lac promoter: promoter for the E. coli lac operon
    127..148     -  protein_bind   CAP binding site: CAP binding activates transcription in the presence of cAMP. E. coli catabolite activator protein
    161..253     -  CDS            lacI (fragment): lac repressor; lacI; The lac repressor binds to the lac operator to inhibit transcription in E. coli. This inhibition can be relieved by adding lactose or isopropyl-β-D-thiogalactopyranoside (IPTG).
    436..1024    -  rep_origin     ori: high-copy-number ColE1/pMB1/pBR322/pUC origin of replication
   1195..2055    -  CDS            AmpR: β-lactamase; bla; confers resistance to ampicillin, carbenicillin, and related antibiotics
   2056..2160    -  promoter       AmpR promoter: bla
   2255..2290    +  CDS            rop (fragment): Rop protein, which maintains plasmids at low copy number; rop
   2392..2491    +  misc_feature   bom (fragment): basis of mobility region from pBR322
   2497..2654    -  CDS            lacZα (fragment): LacZα fragment of β-galactosidase; lacZ fragment
   2670..3029    +  CDS            ZNF324B (fragment): Z324B_HUMAN - Experimental evidence at protein level: Swiss-Prot protein existence level 1. May be involved in transcriptional regulation. From Homo sapiens (Human).
   3717..3809    +  CDS            ZNF324 (fragment): Z324A_HUMAN - Also known as ZNF324A. Experimental evidence at transcript level: Swiss-Prot protein existence level 2. May be involved in transcriptional regulation. May be involved in regulation of cell proliferation. From Homo sapiens (Human).
   3875..3895    +  CDS            capTEV™ (fragment): composite tag for in vivo biotinylation, TEV protease cleavage, and 6xHis tagging
   3909..3953    +  CDS            S-Tag: affinity and epitope tag derived from pancreatic ribonuclease A
   4044..4763    +  CDS            EGFP: the original enhanced GFP (Yang et al., 1996) mammalian codon-optimized
   4801..5386    +  misc_feature   IRES2: internal ribosome entry site (IRES) of the encephalomyocarditis virus (EMCV)
   5468..6271    +  CDS            NeoR/KanR: aminoglycoside phosphotransferase from Tn5; aph(3')-II (or nptII); confers resistance to neomycin, kanamycin, and G418 (Geneticin®)
>Addgene plasmid #112327 | pZNF324-donor | depositor full sequence | sequence record 211718 | Full Sequence
GACCTGCAGGCATGCAAGCTTGGCGTAATCATGGTCATAGCTGTTTCCTGTGTGAAATTGTTATCCGCTC
ACAATTCCACACAACATACGAGCCGGAAGCATAAAGTGTAAAGCCTGGGGTGCCTAATGAGTGAGCTAAC
TCACATTAATTGCGTTGCGCTCACTGCCCGCTTTCCAGTCGGGAAACCTGTCGTGCCAGCTGCATTAATG
AATCGGCCAACGCGCGGGGAGAGGCGGTTTGCGTATTGGGCGCTCTTCCGCTTCCTCGCTCACTGACTCG
CTGCGCTCGGTCGTTCGGCTGCGGCGAGCGGTATCAGCTCACTCAAAGGCGGTAATACGGTTATCCACAG
AATCAGGGGATAACGCAGGAAAGAACATGTGAGCAAAAGGCCAGCAAAAGGCCAGGAACCGTAAAAAGGC
CGCGTTGCTGGCGTTTTTCCATAGGCTCCGCCCCCCTGACGAGCATCACAAAAATCGACGCTCAAGTCAG
AGGTGGCGAAACCCGACAGGACTATAAAGATACCAGGCGTTTCCCCCTGGAAGCTCCCTCGTGCGCTCTC
CTGTTCCGACCCTGCCGCTTACCGGATACCTGTCCGCCTTTCTCCCTTCGGGAAGCGTGGCGCTTTCTCA
TAGCTCACGCTGTAGGTATCTCAGTTCGGTGTAGGTCGTTCGCTCCAAGCTGGGCTGTGTGCACGAACCC
CCCGTTCAGCCCGACCGCTGCGCCTTATCCGGTAACTATCGTCTTGAGTCCAACCCGGTAAGACACGACT
TATCGCCACTGGCAGCAGCCACTGGTAACAGGATTAGCAGAGCGAGGTATGTAGGCGGTGCTACAGAGTT
CTTGAAGTGGTGGCCTAACTACGGCTACACTAGAAGGACAGTATTTGGTATCTGCGCTCTGCTGAAGCCA
GTTACCTTCGGAAAAAGAGTTGGTAGCTCTTGATCCGGCAAACAAACCACCGCTGGTAGCGGTGGTTTTT
TTGTTTGCAAGCAGCAGATTACGCGCAGAAAAAAAGGATCTCAAGAAGATCCTTTGATCTTTTCTACGGG
GTCTGACGCTCAGTGGAACGAAAACTCACGTTAAGGGATTTTGGTCATGAGATTATCAAAAAGGATCTTC
ACCTAGATCCTTTTAAATTAAAAATGAAGTTTTAAATCAATCTAAAGTATATATGAGTAAACTTGGTCTG
ACAGTTACCAATGCTTAATCAGTGAGGCACCTATCTCAGCGATCTGTCTATTTCGTTCATCCATAGTTGC
CTGACTCCCCGTCGTGTAGATAACTACGATACGGGAGGGCTTACCATCTGGCCCCAGTGCTGCAATGATA
CCGCGAGACCCACGCTCACCGGCTCCAGATTTATCAGCAATAAACCAGCCAGCCGGAAGGGCCGAGCGCA
GAAGTGGTCCTGCAACTTTATCCGCCTCCATCCAGTCTATTAATTGTTGCCGGGAAGCTAGAGTAAGTAG
TTCGCCAGTTAATAGTTTGCGCAACGTTGTTGCCATTGCTACAGGCATCGTGGTGTCACGCTCGTCGTTT
GGTATGGCTTCATTCAGCTCCGGTTCCCAACGATCAAGGCGAGTTACATGATCCCCCATGTTGTGCAAAA
AAGCGGTTAGCTCCTTCGGTCCTCCGATCGTTGTCAGAAGTAAGTTGGCCGCAGTGTTATCACTCATGGT
TATGGCAGCACTGCATAATTCTCTTACTGTCATGCCATCCGTAAGATGCTTTTCTGTGACTGGTGAGTAC
TCAACCAAGTCATTCTGAGAATAGTGTATGCGGCGACCGAGTTGCTCTTGCCCGGCGTCAATACGGGATA
ATACCGCGCCACATAGCAGAACTTTAAAAGTGCTCATCATTGGAAAACGTTCTTCGGGGCGAAAACTCTC
AAGGATCTTACCGCTGTTGAGATCCAGTTCGATGTAACCCACTCGTGCACCCAACTGATCTTCAGCATCT
TTTACTTTCACCAGCGTTTCTGGGTGAGCAAAAACAGGAAGGCAAAATGCCGCAAAAAAGGGAATAAGGG
CGACACGGAAATGTTGAATACTCATACTCTTCCTTTTTCAATATTATTGAAGCATTTATCAGGGTTATTG
TCTCATGAGCGGATACATATTTGAATGTATTTAGAAAAATAAACAAATAGGGGTTCCGCGCACATTTCCC
CGAAAAGTGCCACCTGACGTCTAAGAAACCATTATTATCATGACATTAACCTATAAAAATAGGCGTATCA
CGAGGCCCTTTCGTCTCGCGCGTTTCGGTGATGACGGTGAAAACCTCTGACACATGCAGCTCCCGGAGAC
GGTCACAGCTTGTCTGTAAGCGGATGCCGGGAGCAGACAAGCCCGTCAGGGCGCGTCAGCGGGTGTTGGC
GGGTGTCGGGGCTGGCTTAACTATGCGGCATCAGAGCAGATTGTACTGAGAGTGCACCATATGCGGTGTG
AAATACCGCACAGATGCGTAAGGAGAAAATACCGCATCAGGCGCCATTCGCCATTCAGGCTGCGCAACTG
TTGGGAAGGGCGATCGGTGCGGGCCTCTTCGCTATTACGCCAGCTGGCGAAAGGGGGATGTGCTGCAAGG
CGATTAAGTTGGGTAACGCCAGGGTTTTCCCAGTCACGACGTTGTAAAACGACGGCCAGTGAATTCGAGC
TCGGTACCCAGCCTGCGACTGACCTCCCCGCTTAGGCCTCCCGAGGGCGTCCGGCTTAGAGAAAAGACAC
TCACAGAGCATGCGTTGCTGGGGAGGCAGCCCAGGACGCCTGAGCGGCAGAAACCATGTGCACAGGAGGT
CCCTGGGAGAACCTTTGGGAGCGCCCAGGACCTGGAGGCTGCCGGCGGTCGGGGACATCACCGAATGGGT
GCAGTTTGGCAGGAGCCTCATAGACTCCTCGGTGGCCAGGAGCCCTCGACCTGGGACGAGCTGGGCGAGG
CTCTTCACGCTGGGGAGAAGTCCTTCGAATGCAGGGCGTGCAGCAAAGTGTTCGTGAAGAGCTCCGACCT
CCTCAAGCACCTACGCACCCACACCGGGGAGCGGCCCTACGAGTGCGCCCAGTGCGGCAAGGCCTTCAGC
CAGACGTCGCACTTGACGCAGCACCAGCGCATCCACAGCGGCGAGACGCCCTACGCGTGCCCCGTGTGCG
GCAAGGCCTTCCGGCATAGCTCCTCGCTGGTGCGGCACCAGCGCATCCACACGGCCGAGAAGTCCTTCCG
CTGCTCCGAGTGCGGCAAGGCCTTCAGCCACGGCTCCAACCTCAGCCAGCACCGCAAGATCCACGCGGGT
GGGCGTCCTTATGCTTGCGCACAGTGTGGCCGCCGCTTCTGCCGCAACTCGCACCTGATCCAGCACGAGC
GTACGCACACAGGCGAGAAGCCCTTCGTGTGCGCGCTCTGCGGTGCTGCCTTCAGCCAGGGCTCCTCGCT
CTTTAAGCACCAGCGCGTGCACACAGGCGAGAAGCCCTTCGCCTGCCCACAGTGCGGCCGCGCCTTTAGC
CACAGCTCCAACCTCACCCAGCACCAGCTCCTGCACACGGGCGAGCGGCCCTTCCGCTGCGTGGACTGTG
GCAAGGCCTTCGCCAAGGGCGCCGTGCTGCTCAGCCACCGGCGCATTCACACGGGCGAGAAGCCCTTCGT
GTGTACGCAGTGTGGCCGCGCCTTCCGTGAGCGCCCGGCCCTCTTCCACCACCAGAGGATCCATACCGGC
GAGAAGACCGTCCGGCGATCCAGGGCCAGCCTGCACCCCCAGGCCAGGTCTGTTGCCGGGGCATCATCAG
AAGGTGCGCCAGCGAAGGAAACCGAGCCCACTCCCGCCTCGGGCCCAGCCGCCGTCTCGCAGCCAGCGGA
GGTCGGGATTCCAACTACTGCAAGCGAGAATCTTTATTTTCAGGGCGCCGCCAAATTCAAAGAAACCGCT
GCTGCTAAATTCGAACGCCAGCACATGGACAGCGGAGGTGGAGGTTCGAGCGGTCCCTCGGGTTCGTCGA
GCCTGGAAGTTCTGTTCCAGGGGCCCCTGTCGTCGAGCGGTCCCTCGGGTTCGATGGTGAGCAAAGGCGA
GGAGCTGTTCACCGGGGTGGTGCCCATCCTGGTCGAGCTGGACGGCGACGTAAACGGCCACAAGTTCAGC
GTGTCCGGCGAGGGCGAGGGCGATGCCACCTACGGCAAGCTGACCCTGAAGTTCATCTGCACCACCGGCA
AGCTGCCCGTGCCCTGGCCCACCCTCGTGACCACCCTGACCTACGGCGTGCAGTGCTTCAGCCGCTACCC
CGACCACATGAAGCAGCACGACTTCTTCAAGTCCGCCATGCCCGAAGGCTACGTCCAGGAGCGCACCATC
TTCTTCAAGGACGACGGCAACTACAAGACCCGCGCCGAGGTGAAGTTCGAGGGCGACACCCTGGTGAACC
GCATCGAGCTGAAGGGCATCGACTTCAAGGAGGACGGCAACATCCTGGGGCACAAGCTGGAGTACAACTA
CAACAGCCACAACGTCTATATCATGGCCGACAAGCAGAAGAACGGCATCAAGGTGAACTTCAAGATCCGC
CACAACATCGAGGACGGCAGCGTGCAGCTCGCCGACCACTACCAGCAGAACACCCCCATCGGCGACGGCC
CCGTGCTGCTGCCCGACAACCACTACCTGAGCACCCAGTCCGCCCTGAGCAAAGACCCCAACGAGAAGCG
CGATCACATGGTCCTTAAGGAGTTCGTGACCGCCGCCGGGATCACTCTCGGCATGGACGAGCTGTACAAG
TAATGATCTAGAGTCGAGTTAATTAAGAATTCCGCCCCCCCCCCTCTCCCTCCCCCCCCCTAACGTTACT
GGCCGAAGCCGCTTGGAATAAGGCCGGTGTGCGTTTGTCTATATGTTATTTTCCACCATATTGCCGTCTT
TTGGCAATGTGAGGGCCCGGAAACCTGGCCCTGTCTTCTTGACGAGCATTCCTAGGGGTCTTTCCCCTCT
CGCCAAAGGAATGCAGGGTCTGTTGAATGTCGTGAAGGAAGCAGTTCCTCTGGAAGCTTCTTGAAGACAA
ACAACGTCTGTAGCGACCCTTTGCAGGCAGCGGAACCCCCCACCTGGCGACAGGTGCCTCTGCGGCCAAA
AGCCACGTGTATAAGATACACCTGCAAAGGCGGCACAACCCCAGTGCCACGTTGTGAGTTGGATAGTTGT
GGAAAGAGTCAAATGGCTCTCCTCAAGCGTATTCAACAAGGGGCTGAAGGATGCCCAGAAGGTACCCCAT
TGTATGGGATCTGATCTGGGGCCTCGGTGCACATGCTTTACATGTGTTTAGTCGAGGTTAAAAAAACGTC
TAGGCCCCCCGAACCACGGGGACGTGGTTTTCCTTTGAAAAACACGATGATAATATGGCCACAACCTGTT
ACATTGCACAAGATAAAAATATATCATCACGAACAGTAAAACTGTCTGCTTACATAAACAGTAATACAAG
GGGTGTTATGGGATCGGCCATTGAACAAGATGGATTGCACGCAGGTTCTCCGGCCGCTTGGGTGGAGAGG
CTATTCGGCTATGACTGGGCACAACAGACAATCGGCTGCTCTGATGCCGCCGTGTTCCGGCTGTCAGCGC
AGGGGCGCCCGGTTCTTTTTGTCAAGACCGACCTGTCCGGTGCCCTGAATGAACTGCAGGACGAGGCAGC
GCGGCTATCGTGGCTGGCCACGACGGGCGTTCCTTGCGCAGCTGTGCTCGACGTTGTCACTGAAGCGGGA
AGGGACTGGCTGCTATTGGGCGAAGTGCCGGGGCAGGATCTCCTGTCATCTCACCTTGCTCCTGCCGAGA
AAGTATCCATCATGGCTGATGCAATGCGGCGGCTGCATACGCTTGATCCGGCTACCTGCCCATTCGACCA
CCAAGCGAAACATCGCATCGAGCGAGCACGTACTCGGATGGAAGCCGGTCTTGTCGATCAGGATGATCTG
GACGAAGAGCATCAGGGGCTCGCGCCAGCCGAACTGTTCGCCAGGCTCAAGGCGCGCATGCCCGACGGCG
AGGATCTCGTCGTGACCCATGGCGATGCCTGCTTGCCGAATATCATGGTGGAAAATGGCCGCTTTTCTGG
ATTCATCGACTGTGGCCGGCTGGGTGTGGCGGACCGCTATCAGGACATAGCGTTGGCTACCCGTGATATT
GCTGAAGAGCTTGGCGGCGAATGGGCTGACCGCTTCCTCGTGCTTTACGGTATCGCCGCTCCCGATTCGC
AGCGCATCGCCTTCTATCGCCTTCTTGACGAGTTCTTCTGAGTCGGTCACAGGTTGCAGCCCTGGCCTTC
TGTGAATCCCTTCCACAGCTAAAGGGCATATGTCCTCTGCAGATCCACAGCAGAGAAAAAGTCCCGTGCT
TGCTAGTCAGGGACAAGGGAGGCCCTTTGGCTGTGATTTCATTTGCACGTGGGGACAGGATTTGCCAGTT
CACCCACAGATCACACCTCCATCCCCAAAGAGGTAGCACTGCAGCAACATCAGGGGGAGGACGTGGTGGC
TGAACTCTAGTGGGGCCGAGACTATTCAGAGCCAGTAGGAGGCCGACAGTCACAGCACTGCACTGTGGTG
CGGCTTCATGTGATATGACAGTGGATGCTAAGGTGAGAGGGATGCAGGCATGGGTTGGGGGTGGCCCAGA
GAAACTTATGACAGCTGTACACAAACTGGCCGCTGGAGAGATGCCCGCTGAGGGTATTCTCCCCTCAACC
CACTGCCTCTGTTCATCCAAGACTTCCTAGGGGCCAGCCTAGCAGACAAGAGACCACAAGGGACTGGGGA
TCAGGGTCTGGGCTCTGTCAGCCGCCACCTCTGGGAAAGAGAAAAGGTTTGGGTCCACTGAACATCATGT
TTGTAGACGCTGACAGGTGGGGTCCTAATGAGAGCCAACACATGCTCACTGCCAGCTCCTGTCCTGAGTA
CTGGGAAGTTTCTCCTGAAGCCCTGTGAGATGGCTCTGTGGCTGGTATCCCGACTTGGAAGATGAGGAAA
CTGAGGCACACGGCCTGGCCTGGCTTCACACACATAGCCGACTCAGGAGAGGGATGCCCATGGGGGAACA
TGTGACTCTCAGCATTGGAAGGACAGAGCTAGGATGATGGCTTTCCGGTGGCACTCGTTCAGGTTTTTGC
CCAAGTCTCAGCTTGGCCAAGGCCTGTCACTGACTGGTTTACCAAAGTCGATGTGAGGAGGAGGCTTTAT
ACCTGAGGGGATGATGTTAACTTCAGACAAGATGGAGCTGCTCACTTTTGCCGGGTTTGG
