Features (pLannotate 1.2.2; 18 found; start..end, strand, type, name):
      1..21      +  misc_feature   MCS (fragment): pUC18/19 multiple cloning site
     58..74      -  protein_bind   lac operator: The lac repressor binds to the lac operator to inhibit transcription in E. coli. This inhibition can be relieved by adding lactose or isopropyl-β-D-thiogalactopyranoside (IPTG). lac repressor encoded by lacI
     82..112     -  promoter       lac promoter: promoter for the E. coli lac operon
    127..148     -  protein_bind   CAP binding site: CAP binding activates transcription in the presence of cAMP. E. coli catabolite activator protein
    161..253     -  CDS            lacI (fragment): lac repressor; lacI; The lac repressor binds to the lac operator to inhibit transcription in E. coli. This inhibition can be relieved by adding lactose or isopropyl-β-D-thiogalactopyranoside (IPTG).
    436..1024    -  rep_origin     ori: high-copy-number ColE1/pMB1/pBR322/pUC origin of replication
   1195..2055    -  CDS            AmpR: β-lactamase; bla; confers resistance to ampicillin, carbenicillin, and related antibiotics
   2056..2160    -  promoter       AmpR promoter: bla
   2255..2290    +  CDS            rop (fragment): Rop protein, which maintains plasmids at low copy number; rop
   2392..2491    +  misc_feature   bom (fragment): basis of mobility region from pBR322
   2497..2654    -  CDS            lacZα (fragment): LacZα fragment of β-galactosidase; lacZ fragment
   2670..3029    +  CDS            ZNF324B (fragment): Z324B_HUMAN - Experimental evidence at protein level: Swiss-Prot protein existence level 1. May be involved in transcriptional regulation. From Homo sapiens (Human).
   3717..3809    +  CDS            ZNF324 (fragment): Z324A_HUMAN - Also known as ZNF324A. Experimental evidence at transcript level: Swiss-Prot protein existence level 2. May be involved in transcriptional regulation. May be involved in regulation of cell proliferation. From Homo sapiens (Human).
   3875..3895    +  CDS            capTEV™ (fragment): composite tag for in vivo biotinylation, TEV protease cleavage, and 6xHis tagging
   3909..3953    +  CDS            S-Tag: affinity and epitope tag derived from pancreatic ribonuclease A
   4044..4763    +  CDS            EGFP: the original enhanced GFP (Yang et al., 1996) mammalian codon-optimized
   4801..5386    +  misc_feature   IRES2: internal ribosome entry site (IRES) of the encephalomyocarditis virus (EMCV)
   5468..6271    +  CDS            NeoR/KanR: aminoglycoside phosphotransferase from Tn5; aph(3')-II (or nptII); confers resistance to neomycin, kanamycin, and G418 (Geneticin®)
>Addgene plasmid #112327 | pZNF324-donor | addgene full sequence | sequence record 228550 | Addgene NGS Result
GACCTGCAGGCATGCAAGCTTGGCGTAATCATGGTCATAGCTGTTTCCTGTGTGAAATTGTTATCCGCTC
ACAATTCCACACAACATACGAGCCGGAAGCATAAAGTGTAAAGCCTGGGGTGCCTAATGAGTGAGCTAAC
TCACATTAATTGCGTTGCGCTCACTGCCCGCTTTCCAGTCGGGAAACCTGTCGTGCCAGCTGCATTAATG
AATCGGCCAACGCGCGGGGAGAGGCGGTTTGCGTATTGGGCGCTCTTCCGCTTCCTCGCTCACTGACTCG
CTGCGCTCGGTCGTTCGGCTGCGGCGAGCGGTATCAGCTCACTCAAAGGCGGTAATACGGTTATCCACAG
AATCAGGGGATAACGCAGGAAAGAACATGTGAGCAAAAGGCCAGCAAAAGGCCAGGAACCGTAAAAAGGC
CGCGTTGCTGGCGTTTTTCCATAGGCTCCGCCCCCCTGACGAGCATCACAAAAATCGACGCTCAAGTCAG
AGGTGGCGAAACCCGACAGGACTATAAAGATACCAGGCGTTTCCCCCTGGAAGCTCCCTCGTGCGCTCTC
CTGTTCCGACCCTGCCGCTTACCGGATACCTGTCCGCCTTTCTCCCTTCGGGAAGCGTGGCGCTTTCTCA
TAGCTCACGCTGTAGGTATCTCAGTTCGGTGTAGGTCGTTCGCTCCAAGCTGGGCTGTGTGCACGAACCC
CCCGTTCAGCCCGACCGCTGCGCCTTATCCGGTAACTATCGTCTTGAGTCCAACCCGGTAAGACACGACT
TATCGCCACTGGCAGCAGCCACTGGTAACAGGATTAGCAGAGCGAGGTATGTAGGCGGTGCTACAGAGTT
CTTGAAGTGGTGGCCTAACTACGGCTACACTAGAAGAACAGTATTTGGTATCTGCGCTCTGCTGAAGCCA
GTTACCTTCGGAAAAAGAGTTGGTAGCTCTTGATCCGGCAAACAAACCACCGCTGGTAGCGGTGGTTTTT
TTGTTTGCAAGCAGCAGATTACGCGCAGAAAAAAAGGATCTCAAGAAGATCCTTTGATCTTTTCTACGGG
GTCTGACGCTCAGTGGAACGAAAACTCACGTTAAGGGATTTTGGTCATGAGATTATCAAAAAGGATCTTC
ACCTAGATCCTTTTAAATTAAAAATGAAGTTTTAAATCAATCTAAAGTATATATGAGTAAACTTGGTCTG
ACAGTTACCAATGCTTAATCAGTGAGGCACCTATCTCAGCGATCTGTCTATTTCGTTCATCCATAGTTGC
CTGACTCCCCGTCGTGTAGATAACTACGATACGGGAGGGCTTACCATCTGGCCCCAGTGCTGCAATGATA
CCGCGAGACCCACGCTCACCGGCTCCAGATTTATCAGCAATAAACCAGCCAGCCGGAAGGGCCGAGCGCA
GAAGTGGTCCTGCAACTTTATCCGCCTCCATCCAGTCTATTAATTGTTGCCGGGAAGCTAGAGTAAGTAG
TTCGCCAGTTAATAGTTTGCGCAACGTTGTTGCCATTGCTACAGGCATCGTGGTGTCACGCTCGTCGTTT
GGTATGGCTTCATTCAGCTCCGGTTCCCAACGATCAAGGCGAGTTACATGATCCCCCATGTTGTGCAAAA
AAGCGGTTAGCTCCTTCGGTCCTCCGATCGTTGTCAGAAGTAAGTTGGCCGCAGTGTTATCACTCATGGT
TATGGCAGCACTGCATAATTCTCTTACTGTCATGCCATCCGTAAGATGCTTTTCTGTGACTGGTGAGTAC
TCAACCAAGTCATTCTGAGAATAGTGTATGCGGCGACCGAGTTGCTCTTGCCCGGCGTCAATACGGGATA
ATACCGCGCCACATAGCAGAACTTTAAAAGTGCTCATCATTGGAAAACGTTCTTCGGGGCGAAAACTCTC
AAGGATCTTACCGCTGTTGAGATCCAGTTCGATGTAACCCACTCGTGCACCCAACTGATCTTCAGCATCT
TTTACTTTCACCAGCGTTTCTGGGTGAGCAAAAACAGGAAGGCAAAATGCCGCAAAAAAGGGAATAAGGG
CGACACGGAAATGTTGAATACTCATACTCTTCCTTTTTCAATATTATTGAAGCATTTATCAGGGTTATTG
TCTCATGAGCGGATACATATTTGAATGTATTTAGAAAAATAAACAAATAGGGGTTCCGCGCACATTTCCC
CGAAAAGTGCCACCTGACGTCTAAGAAACCATTATTATCATGACATTAACCTATAAAAATAGGCGTATCA
CGAGGCCCTTTCGTCTCGCGCGTTTCGGTGATGACGGTGAAAACCTCTGACACATGCAGCTCCCGGAGAC
GGTCACAGCTTGTCTGTAAGCGGATGCCGGGAGCAGACAAGCCCGTCAGGGCGCGTCAGCGGGTGTTGGC
GGGTGTCGGGGCTGGCTTAACTATGCGGCATCAGAGCAGATTGTACTGAGAGTGCACCATATGCGGTGTG
AAATACCGCACAGATGCGTAAGGAGAAAATACCGCATCAGGCGCCATTCGCCATTCAGGCTGCGCAACTG
TTGGGAAGGGCGATCGGTGCGGGCCTCTTCGCTATTACGCCAGCTGGCGAAAGGGGGATGTGCTGCAAGG
CGATTAAGTTGGGTAACGCCAGGGTTTTCCCAGTCACGACGTTGTAAAACGACGGCCAGTGAATTCGAGC
TCGGTACCCAGCCTGCGACTGACCTCCCCGCTTAGGCCTCCCGAGGGCGTCCGGCTTAGGGAAAAGACAC
TCACAGAGCATGCGTTGCTGGGGAGGCAGCCCAGGACGCCTGAGCGGCAGAAACCATGTGCACAGGAGGT
CCCTGGGAGAACCTTTGGGAGCGCCCAGGACCTGGAGGCTGCCGGCGGTCGGGGACATCACCGAATGGGT
GCAGTTTGGCAGGAGCCTCATAGACTCCTCGGTGGCCAGGAGCCCTCGACCTGGGACGAGCTGGGCGAGG
CTCTTCACGCTGGGGAGAAGTCCTTCGAATGCAGGGCGTGCAGCAAAGTGTTCGTGAAGAGCTCCGACCT
CCTCAAGCACCTACGCACCCACACCGGGGAGCGGCCCTACGAGTGCGCCCAGTGCGGCAAGGCCTTCAGC
CAGACGTCGCACTTGACGCAGCACCAGCGCATCCACAGCGGCGAGACGCCCTACGCGTGCCCCGTGTGCG
GCAAGGCCTTCCGGCATAGCTCCTCGCTGGTGCGGCACCAGCGCATCCACACGGCCGAGAAGTCCTTCCG
CTGCTCCGAGTGCGGCAAGGCCTTCAGCCACGGCTCCAACCTCAGCCAGCACCGCAAGATCCACGCGGGT
GGGCGTCCTTATGCTTGCGCACAGTGTGGCCGCCGCTTCTGCCGCAACTCGCACCTGATCCAGCACGAGC
GTACGCACACAGGCGAGAAGCCCTTCGTGTGCGCGCTCTGCGGTGCTGCCTTCAGCCAGGGCTCCTCGCT
CTTTAAGCACCAGCGCGTGCACACAGGCGAGAAGCCCTTCGCCTGCCCACAGTGCGGCCGCGCCTTTAGC
CACAGCTCCAACCTCACCCAGCACCAGCTCCTGCACACGGGCGAGCGGCCCTTCCGCTGCGTGGACTGTG
GCAAGGCCTTCGCCAAGGGCGCCGTGCTGCTCAGCCACCGGCGCATTCACACGGGCGAGAAGCCCTTCGT
GTGTACGCAGTGTGGCCGCGCCTTCCGTGAGCGCCCGGCCCTCTTCCACCACCAGAGGATCCATACCGGC
GAGAAGACCGTCCGGCGATCCAGGGCCAGCCTGCACCCCCAGGCCAGGTCTGTTGCCGGGGCATCATCAG
AAGGTGCGCCAGCGAAGGAAACCGAGCCCACTCCCGCCTCGGGCCCAGCCGCCGTCTCGCAGCCAGCGGA
GGTCGGGATTCCAACTACTGCAAGCGAGAATCTTTATTTTCAGGGCGCCGCCAAATTCAAAGAAACCGCT
GCTGCTAAATTCGAACGCCAGCACATGGACAGCGGAGGTGGAGGTTCGAGCGGTCCCTCGGGTTCGTCGA
GCCTGGAAGTTCTGTTCCAGGGGCCCCTGTCGTCGAGCGGTCCCTCGGGTTCGATGGTGAGCAAAGGCGA
GGAGCTGTTCACCGGGGTGGTGCCCATCCTGGTCGAGCTGGACGGCGACGTAAACGGCCACAAGTTCAGC
GTGTCCGGCGAGGGCGAGGGCGATGCCACCTACGGCAAGCTGACCCTGAAGTTCATCTGCACCACCGGCA
AGCTGCCCGTGCCCTGGCCCACCCTCGTGACCACCCTGACCTACGGCGTGCAGTGCTTCAGCCGCTACCC
CGACCACATGAAGCAGCACGACTTCTTCAAGTCCGCCATGCCCGAAGGCTACGTCCAGGAGCGCACCATC
TTCTTCAAGGACGACGGCAACTACAAGACCCGCGCCGAGGTGAAGTTCGAGGGCGACACCCTGGTGAACC
GCATCGAGCTGAAGGGCATCGACTTCAAGGAGGACGGCAACATCCTGGGGCACAAGCTGGAGTACAACTA
CAACAGCCACAACGTCTATATCATGGCCGACAAGCAGAAGAACGGCATCAAGGTGAACTTCAAGATCCGC
CACAACATCGAGGACGGCAGCGTGCAGCTCGCCGACCACTACCAGCAGAACACCCCCATCGGCGACGGCC
CCGTGCTGCTGCCCGACAACCACTACCTGAGCACCCAGTCCGCCCTGAGCAAAGACCCCAACGAGAAGCG
CGATCACATGGTCCTTAAGGAGTTCGTGACCGCCGCCGGGATCACTCTCGGCATGGACGAGCTGTACAAG
TAATGATCTAGAGTCGAGTTAATTAAGAATTCCGCCCCCCCCCCTCTCCCTCCCCCCCCCTAACGTTACT
GGCCGAAGCCGCTTGGAATAAGGCCGGTGTGCGTTTGTCTATATGTTATTTTCCACCATATTGCCGTCTT
TTGGCAATGTGAGGGCCCGGAAACCTGGCCCTGTCTTCTTGACGAGCATTCCTAGGGGTCTTTCCCCTCT
CGCCAAAGGAATGCAGGGTCTGTTGAATGTCGTGAAGGAAGCAGTTCCTCTGGAAGCTTCTTGAAGACAA
ACAACGTCTGTAGCGACCCTTTGCAGGCAGCGGAACCCCCCACCTGGCGACAGGTGCCTCTGCGGCCAAA
AGCCACGTGTATAAGATACACCTGCAAAGGCGGCACAACCCCAGTGCCACGTTGTGAGTTGGATAGTTGT
GGAAAGAGTCAAATGGCTCTCCTCAAGCGTATTCAACAAGGGGCTGAAGGATGCCCAGAAGGTACCCCAT
TGTATGGGATCTGATCTGGGGCCTCGGTGCACATGCTTTACATGTGTTTAGTCGAGGTTAAAAAAACGTC
TAGGCCCCCCGAACCACGGGGACGTGGTTTTCCTTTGAAAAACACGATGATAATATGGCCACAACCTGTT
ACATTGCACAAGATAAAAATATATCATCACGAACAGTAAAACTGTCTGCTTACATAAACAGTAATACAAG
GGGTGTTATGGGATCGGCCATTGAACAAGATGGATTGCACGCAGGTTCTCCGGCCGCTTGGGTGGAGAGG
CTATTCGGCTATGACTGGGCACAACAGACAATCGGCTGCTCTGATGCCGCCGTGTTCCGGCTGTCAGCGC
AGGGGCGCCCGGTTCTTTTTGTCAAGACCGACCTGTCCGGTGCCCTGAATGAACTGCAGGACGAGGCAGC
GCGGCTATCGTGGCTGGCCACGACGGGCGTTCCTTGCGCAGCTGTGCTCGACGTTGTCACTGAAGCGGGA
AGGGACTGGCTGCTATTGGGCGAAGTGCCGGGGCAGGATCTCCTGTCATCTCACCTTGCTCCTGCCGAGA
AAGTATCCATCATGGCTGATGCAATGCGGCGGCTGCATACGCTTGATCCGGCTACCTGCCCATTCGACCA
CCAAGCGAAACATCGCATCGAGCGAGCACGTACTCGGATGGAAGCCGGTCTTGTCGATCAGGATGATCTG
GACGAAGAGCATCAGGGGCTCGCGCCAGCCGAACTGTTCGCCAGGCTCAAGGCGCGCATGCCCGACGGCG
AGGATCTCGTCGTGACCCATGGCGATGCCTGCTTGCCGAATATCATGGTGGAAAATGGCCGCTTTTCTGG
ATTCATCGACTGTGGCCGGCTGGGTGTGGCGGACCGCTATCAGGACATAGCGTTGGCTACCCGTGATATT
GCTGAAGAGCTTGGCGGCGAATGGGCTGACCGCTTCCTCGTGCTTTACGGTATCGCCGCTCCCGATTCGC
AGCGCATCGCCTTCTATCGCCTTCTTGACGAGTTCTTCTGAGTCGGTCACAGGTTGCAGCCCTGGCCTTC
TGTGAATCCCTTCCACAGCTAAAGGGCATATGTCCTCTGCAGATCCACAGCAGAGAAAAAGTCCCGTGCT
TGCTAGTCAGGGACAAGGGAGGCCCTTTGGCTGTGATTTCATTTGCACGTGGGGACAGGATTTGCCAGTT
CACCCACAGATCACACCTCCATCCCCAAAGAGGTAGCACTGCAGCAACATCAGGGGGAGGACGTGGTGGC
TGAACTCTAGTGGGGCCGAGACTATTCAGAGCCAGTAGGAGGCCGACAGTCACAGCACTGCACTGTGGTG
CGGCTTCATGTGATATGACAGTGGATGCTAAGGTGAGAGGGATGCAGGCATGGGTTGGGGGTGGCCCAGA
GAAACTTATGACAGCTGTACACAAACTGGCCGCTGGAGAGATGCCCGCTGAGGGTATTCTCCCCTCAACC
CACTGCCTCTGTTCATCCAAGACTTCCTAGGGGCCAGCCTAGCAGACAAGAGACCACAAGGGACTGGGGA
TCAGGGTCTGGGCTCTGTCAGCCGCCACCTCTGGGAAAGAGAAAAGGTTTGGGTCCACTGAACATCATGT
TTGTAGACGCTGACAGGTGGGGTCCTAATGAGAGCCAACACATGCTCACTGCCAGCTCCTGTCCTGAGTA
CTGGGAAGTTTCTCCTGAAGCCCTGTGAGATGGCTCTGTGGCTGGTATCCCGACTTGGAAGATGAGGAAA
CTGAGGCACACGGCCTGGCCTGGCTTCACACACATAGCCGACTCAGGAGAGGGATGCCCATGGGGGAACA
TGTGACTCTCAGCATTGGAAGGACAGAGCTAGGATGATGGCTTTCCGGTGGCACTCGTTCAGGTTTTTGC
CCAAGTCTCAGCTTGGCCAAGGCCTGTCACTGACTGGTTTACCAAAGTCGATGTGAGGAGGAGGCTTTAT
ACCTGAGGGGATGATGTTAACTTCAGACAAGATGGAGCTGCTCACTTTTGCCGGGTTTGG
